>Addgene plasmid #55485 | mTFP1-Gamma-Tubulin-17 | addgene partial sequence | sequence record 121661 | C-ter-GFP 5'-CTCCTCGCCCTTGCTCAC-3'
CGGGCCGCGGTACCGTCGACTGCAGAATTCGCTGCTCCTGAGTGCCCCAGGAGATGTAGTCTGGCCGTGT
GGCCGCATGGTACTCATCGATGAGCTGCTGCACAATCTCCCTGGATGTGTCCATCTCATCAAAGTTGTCC
TTGAACATGTCCTCCTTGCGGAACTGCTCCAGGAAGGCCTCCCGCTTACGCAGCTTGTCATACTGGCGAC
AGGTTCTCTCGAAGAGCGAGGAGATGCTGGTGTGGTTGGCCATCATGAGCCCGCTGACCCGGTGGGCCGA
GGGCAGGTAGGGAGACTTCCTCGACAGGGCCACCTGGATGCTGGCGGGGCCCCACGGGATGAAGTTGGCC
AACTTGCGTTCCCGGATCCTCTGCAAGCTCTTGTGGACCTGGGTGGGGTCCACCTCTCCCTGGATGATGT
TGAGGATGGCGATGTAGCAGTGGTTGGTCTGGCGGTCTCGGCCTGTGGACACCATCACGTTCTTGGGCTG
CAGCAGCCGCCTCATGACATCCAGGACCGTGGTCTTCCTCACGCTGGCCACTGACTGGTCCGTAGTGAGA
GGGGTGTAGCCGGTCATGAGGAAGTGGAGCCGTGGGGTGGGAATGAGCGAGGCGATGAGGCCGATGAGGT
CATTGTTCATGTAGCCAGGGTAGCGCAGGGTGGTGGTGCTGGCTGACATGATGGTAGACACCAGCTGGTT
GATCTGGGAGAAGGATGGGTTCTGGATGTGCAGGCGGTCTGTGGCAATCCGGTTCAGGGCTGTGTTGTCC
AGCACCACCACACAGTCTGCATTCTGCGTCAGCCTCTTGAGTGTGANGAGTGAATTGTAAGGCTGGACCA
CCAC
