>Addgene plasmid #55485 | mTFP1-Gamma-Tubulin-17 | depositor partial sequence | sequence record 121662 | Insert
GACGTCAGATCCGCTAGCGCCACCATGCCGAGGGAAATCATCACCCTACAGTTGGGCCAGTGCGGCAATC
AGATTGGGTTCGAGTTCTGGAAACAGCTGTGCGCCGAGCATGGTATCAGCCCCGAGGGCATCGTGGAGGA
GTTCGCCACCGAGGGCACTGACCACAAGGACGTCTTTTTCTACCAGGCAGACGATGAGCACTACATCCCC
CGGGCCGTGCTGCTGGACTTGGAACCCCGGGTGATCCACTCCATCCTCAACTCCCCCTATGCCAAGCTCT
ACAACCCAGAGAACATCTACCTGTCGGAACATGGAGGAGGAGCTGGCAACAACTGGGCCAGCGGATTCTC
CCAGGGAGAAAAGATCCATGAGGACATTTTTGACATCATAGACCGGGAGGCAGATGGTAGTGACAGTCTA
GAGGGCTTTGTGCTGTGTCACTCCATTGCTGGGGGGACAGGCTCTGGACTGGGTTCCTACCTCTTAGAAC
GGCTGAATGACAGGTATCCTAAGAAGCTGGTGCAGACATACTCAGTGTTTCCCAACCAGGACGAGATGAG
CGATGTGGTGGTCCAGCCTTACAATTCACTCCTCACACTCAAGAGGCTGACGCAGAATGCAGACTGTGTG
GTGGTGCTGGACAACACAGCCCTGAACCGGATTGCCACAGACCGCCTGCACATCCAGAACCCATCCTTCT
CCCAGATCAACCAGCTGGTGTCTACCATCATGTCAGCCAGCACCACCACCCTGCGCTACCCTGGCTACAT
GAACAATGACCTCATCGGCCTCATCGCCTCGCTCATTCCCACCCCACGGCTCCACTTCCTCATGACCGGC
TACACCCCTCTCACTACGGACCAGTCAGTGGCCAGCGTGAGGAAGACCACGGTCCTGGATGTCATGAGGC
GGCTGCTGCAGCCCAAGAACGTGATGGTGTCCACAGGCCGAGACCGCCAGACCAACCACTGCTACATCGC
CATCCTCAACATCATCCAGGGAGAGGTGGACCCCACCCAGGTCCACAAGAGCTTGCAGAGGATCCGGGAA
CGCAAGTTGGCCAACTTCATCCCGTGGGGCCCCGCCAGCATCCAGGTGGCCCTGTCGAGGAAGTCTCCCT
ACCTGCCCTCGGCCCACCGGGTCAGCGGGCTCATGATGGCCAACCACACCAGCATCTCCTCGCTCTTCGA
GAGAACCTGTCGCCAGTATGACAAGCTGCGTAAGCGGGAGGCCTTCCTGGAGCAGTTCCGCAAGGAGGAC
ATGTTCAAGGACAACTTTGATGAGATGGACACATCCAGGGAGATTGTGCAGCAGCTCATCGATGAGTACC
ATGCGGCCACACGGCCAGACTACATCTCCTGGGGCACTCAGGAGCAGCGAATTCTGCAGTCGACGGTACC
GCGGCCCCGGGATCCACCGGTCGCCACCATGGTGAGCAAGGGCGAGGAGACCACAATGGGCGTAATCAAG
CCCGACATGAAGATCAAGCTGAAGATGGAGGGCAACGTGAATGGCCACGCCTTCGTGATCGAGGGCGAGG
GCGAGGGCAAGCCCTACGACGGCACCAACACCATCAACCTGGAGGTGAAGGAGGGAGCCCCCCTGCCCTT
CTCCTACGACATTCTGACCACCGCGTTCGCCTACGGCAACAGGGCCTTCACCAAGTACCCCGACGACATC
CCCAACTACTTCAAGCAGTCCTTCCCCGAGGGCTACTCTTGGGAGCGCACCATGACCTTCGAGGACAAGG
GCATCGTGAAGGTGAAGTCCGACATCTCCATGGAGGAGGACTCCTTCATCTACGAGATACACCTCAAGGG
CGAGAACTTCCCCCCCAACGGCCCCGTGATGCAGAAGAAGACCACCGGCTGGGACGCCTCCACCGAGAGG
ATGTACGTGCGCGACGGCGTGCTGAAGGGCGACGTCAAGCACAAGCTGCTGCTGGAGGGCGGCGGCCACC
ACCGCGTTGACTTCAAGACCATCTACAGGGCCAAGAAGGCGGTGAAGCTGCCCGACTATCACTTTGTGGA
CCACCGCATCGAGATCCTGAACCACGACAAGGACTACAACAAGGTGACCGTTTACGAGAGCGCCGTGGCC
CGCAACTCCACCGACGGCATGGACGAGCTGTACAAGTAAGCGGCCGCGACTCTAGATCATAATCAGCCAT
ACCACAT
