[The description below was written by a language model from this plasmid's Addgene catalogue record.]
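Description:
mTFP1-Gamma-Tubulin-17 is a mammalian expression plasmid that produces human gamma-tubulin (TUBG1) fused to the monomeric teal fluorescent protein mTFP1. It is built on an mTFP1 backbone of about 4.75 kb (excluding the insert). In bacteria it is maintained as a high-copy plasmid under kanamycin selection, and it carries a neomycin resistance marker so that transfected mammalian cells can be selected with G418. The record does not include a feature table, so the origin of replication and the promoters driving the resistance markers are not specified. The listed 3′ sequencing primer implies that an SV40 polyadenylation signal lies downstream of the expression cassette.

The fusion is transcribed from the CMV promoter, a strong constitutive promoter in most mammalian cell lines. According to the record, the mTFP1 tag is supplied by the backbone and sits at the C terminus of gamma-tubulin. The "17" in the name may denote the length of the linker between the two proteins, but the record does not say so, and the cloning method is listed as unknown. Gamma-tubulin is a core component of the microtubule-nucleating machinery concentrated at centrosomes, and the stated purpose of the construct is centrosome localization. mTFP1, a variant derived from a Clavularia cyan fluorescent protein, is recorded with excitation at 462 nm and emission at 492 nm. The plasmid therefore serves as a cyan/teal centrosome marker for fluorescence imaging of transfected mammalian cells, either transiently or after G418 selection.
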