Addgene plasmid #55485: mTFP1-Gamma-Tubulin-17
Purpose: Localization: Centrosomes, Excitation: 462, Emission: 492
Depositing lab: Michael Davidson. Depositing organization: Florida State University, Tallahassee. Publication: Hue-shifted monomeric variants of Clavularia cyan fluorescent protein: identification of the molecular determinants of color and applications in fluorescence imaging. Ai HW, Olenych SG, Wong P, Davidson MW, Campbell RE. BMC Biol. 2008 Mar 6;6:13. doi: 10.1186/1741-7007-6-13. PubMed 18325109.
Backbone
  Vector backbone: mTFP1
  Backbone size w/o insert (bp): 4750
  Vector type: Mammalian Expression
  Selectable markers: Neomycin (select with G418)
Growth in bacteria
  Bacterial resistance: Kanamycin, 50 μg/mL
  Growth temperature: 37°C
  Growth strain: DH5alpha
  Copy number: High Copy
Gene/Insert
  Gene/Insert name: Gamma-Tubulin (alt name: NM_001070.4)
  Species: H. sapiens (human)
  Entrez Gene: TUBG1 (a.k.a. CDCBM4, GCP-1, TUBG, TUBGCP1)
  Promoter: CMV
  Tag / fusion protein: mTFP1 (C terminal on backbone)
  Cloning method: Unknown
  Sequencing primers: 5′ CMV-F; 3′ SV40pA-R
Terms and licenses: Academic/Nonprofit Terms; Industry Terms: Not Available to Industry
Depositor comments: . Excitation = 462; Emission = 492
How to cite: mTFP1-Gamma-Tubulin-17 was a gift from Michael Davidson (Addgene plasmid # 55485 ; http://n2t.net/addgene:55485 ; RRID:Addgene_55485)
